>Addgene plasmid #8615 | pSaI20 | addgene full sequence | sequence record 215667 | Addgene NGS Result
GAATTGTGAGCGGATAACAATTTCACACAGGAAACAGACCATGGCGGACAACGAGCTGATCGTCGACCTT
CGGGGCCGGCAGATCGAGACACTGAACGACTTCTGGGACGCAGTGAGCGAGCCCTGCGGGTTGCCGGAGT
GGTTCGGCCGGAATTTGGACGCGTGGTCGGACACGATCGAGACCCGGGGCATCTCCGAGGTGATCGACAG
CCACGACATCCTGGTCGTGCACGTCGACCAGCGGGGTCTCTTCGAAGGGCACCGGAGGGAAGCCGACGTC
CTGGCTGACACCTTCGACGGAGAGCAGAACCAGCTCATCGTCCACGGACCGGATTGGCCTGCGGCAACGG
ATTGAAAGCTTGGCTGTTTTGGCGGATGAGAGAAGATTTTCAGCCTGATACAGATTAAATCAGAACGCAG
AAGCGGTCTGATAAAACAGAATTTGCCTGGCGGCAGTAGCGCGGTGGTCCCACCTGACCCCATGCCGAAC
TCAGAAGTGAAACGCCGTAGCGCCGATGGTAGTGTGGGGTCTCCCCATGCGAGAGTAGGGAACTGCCAGG
CATCAAATAAAACGAAAGGCTCAGTCGAAAGACTGGGCCTTTCGTTTTATCTGTTGTTTGTCGGTGAACG
CTCTCCTGAGTAGGACAAATCCGCCGGGAGCGGATTTGAACGTTGCGAAGCAACGGCCCGGAGGGTGGCG
GGCAGGACGCCCGCCATAAACTGCCAGGCATCAAATTAAGCAGAAGGCCATCCTGACGGATGGCCTTTTT
GCGTTTCTACAAACTCTTTTGTTTATTTTTCTAAATACATTCAAATATGTATCCGCTCATGAGACAATAA
CCCTGATAAATGCTTCAATAATATTGAAAAAGGAAGAGTATGAGTATTCAACATTTCCGTGTCGCCCTTA
TTCCCTTTTTTGCGGCATTTTGCCTTCCTGTTTTTGCTCACCCAGAAACGCTGGTGAAAGTAAAAGATGC
TGAAGATCAGTTGGGTGCACGAGTGGGTTACATCGAACTGGATCTCAACAGCGGTAAGATCCTTGAGAGT
TTTCGCCCCGAAGAACGTTTTCCAATGATGAGCACTTTTAAAGTTCTGCTATGTGGCGCGGTATTATCCC
GTGTTGACGCCGGGCAAGAGCAACTCGGTCGCCGCATACACTATTCTCAGAATGACTTGGTTGAGTACTC
ACCAGTCACAGAAAAGCATCTTACGGATGGCATGACAGTAAGAGAATTATGCAGTGCTGCCATAACCATG
AGTGATAACACTGCGGCCAACTTACTTCTGACAACGATCGGAGGACCGAAGGAGCTAACCGCTTTTTTGC
ACAACATGGGGGATCATGTAACTCGCCTTGATCGTTGGGAACCGGAGCTGAATGAAGCCATACCAAACGA
CGAGCGTGACACCACGATGCCTGTAGCAATGGCAACAACGTTGCGCAAACTATTAACTGGCGAACTACTT
ACTCTAGCTTCCCGGCAACAATTAATAGACTGGATGGAGGCGGATAAAGTTGCAGGACCACTTCTGCGCT
CGGCCCTTCCGGCTGGCTGGTTTATTGCTGATAAATCTGGAGCCGGTGAGCGTGGGTCTCGCGGTATCAT
TGCAGCACTGGGGCCAGATGGTAAGCCCTCCCGTATCGTAGTTATCTACACGACGGGGAGTCAGGCAACT
ATGGATGAACGAAATAGACAGATCGCTGAGATAGGTGCCTCACTGATTAAGCATTGGTAACTGTCAGACC
AAGTTTACTCATATATACTTTAGATTGATTTAAAACTTCATTTTTAATTTAAAAGGATCTAGGTGAAGAT
CCTTTTTGATAATCTCATGACCAAAATCCCTTAACGTGAGTTTTCGTTCCACTGAGCGTCAGACCCCGTA
GAAAAGATCAAAGGATCTTCTTGAGATCCTTTTTTTCTGCGCGTAATCTGCTGCTTGCAAACAAAAAAAC
CACCGCTACCAGCGGTGGTTTGTTTGCCGGATCAAGAGCTACCAACTCTTTTTCCGAAGGTAACTGGCTT
CAGCAGAGCGCAGATACCAAATACTGTCCTTCTAGTGTAGCCGTAGTTAGGCCACCACTTCAAGAACTCT
GTAGCACCGCCTACATACCTCGCTCTGCTAATCCTGTTACCAGTGGCTGCTGCCAGTGGCGATAAGTCGT
GTCTTACCGGGTTGGACTCAAGACGATAGTTACCGGATAAGGCGCAGCGGTCGGGCTGAACGGGGGGTTC
GTGCACACAGCCCAGCTTGGAGCGAACGACCTACACCGAACTGAGATACCTACAGCGTGAGCTATGAGAA
AGCGCCACGCTTCCCGAAGGGAGAAAGGCGGACAGGTATCCGGTAAGCGGCAGGGTCGGAACAGGAGAGC
GCACGAGGGAGCTTCCAGGGGGAAACGCCTGGTATCTTTATAGTCCTGTCGGGTTTCGCCACCTCTGACT
TGAGCGTCGATTTTTGTGATGCTCGTCAGGGGGGCGGAGCCTATGGAAAAACGCCAGCAACGCGGCCTTT
TTACGGTTCCTGGCCTTTTGCTGGCCTTTTGCTCACATGTTCTTTCCTGCGTTATCCCCTGATTCTGTGG
ATAACCGTATTACCGCCTTTGAGTGAGCTGATACCGCTCGCCGCAGCCGAACGACCGAGCGCAGCGAGTC
AGTGAGCGAGGAAGCGGAAGAGCGCCTGATGCGGTATTTTCTCCTTACGCATCTGTGCGGTATTTCACAC
CGCATATGGTGCACTCTCAGTACAATCTGCTCTGATGCCGCATAGTTAAGCCAGTATACACTCCGCTATC
GCTACGTGACTGGGTCATGGCTGCGCCCCGACACCCGCCAACACCCGCTGACGCGCCCTGACGGGCTTGT
CTGCTCCCGGCATCCGCTTACAGACAAGCTGTGACCGTCTCCGGGAGCTGCATGTGTCAGAGGTTTTCAC
CGTCATCACCGAAACGCGCGAGGCAGCAGATCAATTCGCGCGCGAAGGCGAAGCGGCATGCATTTACGTT
GACACCATCGAATGGTGCAAAACCTTTCGCGGTATGGCATGATAGCGCCCGGAAGAGAGTCAATTCAGGG
TGGTGAATGTGAAACCAGTAACGTTATACGATGTCGCAGAGTATGCCGGTGTCTCTTATCAGACCGTTTC
CCGCGTGGTGAACCAGGCCAGCCACGTTTCTGCGAAAACGCGGGAAAAAGTGGAAGCGGCGATGGCGGAG
CTGAATTACATTCCCAACCGCGTGGCACAACAACTGGCGGGCAAACAGTCGTTGCTGATTGGCGTTGCCA
CCTCCAGTCTGGCCCTGCACGCGCCGTCGCAAATTGTCGCGGCGATTAAATCTCGCGCCGATCAACTGGG
TGCCAGCGTGGTGGTGTCGATGGTAGAACGAAGCGGCGTCGAAGCCTGTAAAGCGGCGGTGCACAATCTT
CTCGCGCAACGCGTCAGTGGGCTGATCATTAACTATCCGCTGGATGACCAGGATGCCATTGCTGTGGAAG
CTGCCTGCACTAATGTTCCGGCGTTATTTCTTGATGTCTCTGACCAGACACCCATCAACAGTATTATTTT
CTCCCATGAAGACGGTACGCGACTGGGCGTGGAGCATCTGGTCGCATTGGGTCACCAGCAAATCGCGCTG
TTAGCGGGCCCATTAAGTTCTGTCTCGGCGCGTCTGCGTCTGGCTGGCTGGCATAAATATCTCACTCGCA
ATCAAATTCAGCCGATAGCGGAACGGGAAGGCGACTGGAGTGCCATGTCCGGTTTTCAACAAACCATGCA
AATGCTGAATGAGGGCATCGTTCCCACTGCGATGCTGGTTGCCAACGATCAGATGGCGCTGGGCGCAATG
CGCGCCATTACCGAGTCCGGGCTGCGCGTTGGTGCGGATATCTCGGTAGTGGGATACGACGATACCGAAG
ACAGCTCATGTTATATCCCGCCGTTAACCACCATCAAACAGGATTTTCGCCTGCTGGGGCAAACCAGCGT
GGACCGCTTGCTGCAACTCTCTCAGGGCCAGGCGGTGAAGGGCAATCAGCTGTTGCCCGTCTCACTGGTG
AAAAGAAAAACCACCCTGGCGCCCAATACGCAAACCGCCTCTCCCCGCGCGTTGGCCGATTCATTAATGC
AGCTGGCACGACAGGTTTCCCGACTGGAAAGCGGGCAGTGAGCGCAACGCAATTAATGTAAGTTAGCGCG
AATTGATCTGGTTTGACAGCTTATCATCGACTGCACGGTGCACCAATGCTTCTGGCGTCAGGCAGCCATC
GGAAGCTGTGGTATGGCTGTGCAGGTCGTAAATCACTGCATAATTCGTGTCGCTCAAGGCGCACTCCCGT
TCTGGATAATGTTTTTTGCGCCGACATCATAACGGTTCTGGCAAATATTCTGAAATGAGCTGTTGACAAT
TAATCATCCGGCTCGTATAATGTGTG
Features (pLannotate 1.2.2; 14 found; start..end, strand, type, name):
      4..20      +  protein_bind   lac operator: The lac repressor binds to the lac operator to inhibit transcription in E. coli. This inhibition can be relieved by adding lactose or isopropyl-β-D-thiogalactopyranoside (IPTG). lac repressor encoded by lacI
    445..560     +  ncRNA          5S rRNA: Accession: RF00001 - 5S ribosomal RNA
    564..650     +  terminator     rrnB T1 terminator: Escherichia coli rrnB; transcription terminator T1 from the E. coli rrnB gene
    742..769     +  terminator     rrnB T2 terminator: transcription terminator T2 from the E. coli rrnB gene
    788..879     +  promoter       AmpR promoter: bla
    880..1740    +  CDS            AmpR: β-lactamase; bla; confers resistance to ampicillin, carbenicillin, and related antibiotics
   1911..2499    +  rep_origin     ori: high-copy-number ColE1/pMB1/pBR322/pUC origin of replication
   2685..2825    -  misc_feature   bom: basis of mobility region from pBR322
   2927..2967    -  CDS            rop (fragment): Rop protein, which maintains plasmids at low copy number; rop
   3011..3088    +  promoter       lacIq promoter: lacI (mutant); In the lacIq allele, a single base change in the promoter boosts expression of the lacI gene about 10-fold.
   3089..4171    +  CDS            lacI: lac repressor; lacI; The lac repressor binds to the lac operator to inhibit transcription in E. coli. This inhibition can be relieved by adding lactose or isopropyl-β-D-thiogalactopyranoside (IPTG).
   4213..4230    +  promoter       tet promoter (fragment): E. coli promoter for tetracycline efflux protein gene
   4226..4327    -  CDS            yciV (fragment): RNAAM_ECOLI - Also known as trpH From Escherichia coli (strain K12).
   4403..4432    +  promoter       trc promoter: strong E. coli promoter; hybrid between the trp and lac UV5 promoters
