[The description below was written by a language model from this plasmid's Addgene catalogue record and pLannotate feature annotations shown in this document.]
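Description:
pSaI20 is a bacterial expression plasmid built on the pTrc99A backbone for producing the ribonuclease inhibitor SaI20 in Escherichia coli. It is a high-copy plasmid that replicates from a ColE1/pMB1-type origin and is selected with ampicillin through the β-lactamase (AmpR) gene and its own promoter. The feature table also shows pBR322-derived remnants: the bom mobility region and only a fragment of rop. The sequenced record is about 4.4 kb, which matches the stated backbone plus a 312 bp insert.

The insert is the structural gene for SaI20 from Streptomyces aureofaciens strain R8/26, a barstar homolog, cloned between NcoI and HindIII sites that both remain intact. The N-terminal threonine of the wild-type protein has been changed to alanine. The automated annotation does not label the SaI20 coding region. By position, it should lie in the unannotated stretch between the lac operator and the 5S rRNA/rrnB segment. Transcription is driven by the trc promoter, a strong trp/lac UV5 hybrid, followed immediately across the circular junction by a lac operator. The plasmid carries lacI under the lacIq promoter, so it supplies abundant lac repressor that keeps expression off until it is relieved with IPTG or lactose. Downstream of the cloning region, the rrnB T1 and T2 terminators stop transcription from the strong promoter before it reads into the rest of the plasmid. No affinity tags or reporters are recorded.

The depositor describes it as a production plasmid for SaI20, using the same vector as the companion construct pSaI14, which fits use in preparing recombinant inhibitor for studies of streptomycete RNase–inhibitor interactions.
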