Addgene plasmid #8615: pSaI20
Depositing lab: Robert Hartley. Depositing organization: National Institute of Diabetes & Digestive & Kidney Diseases (NIDDK). Publication: Isolation and purification of two novel streptomycete RNase inhibitors, SaI14 and SaI20, and cloning, sequencing, and expression in Escherichia coli of the gene coding for SaI14. Krajcikova D, Hartley RW, Sevcik J. J Bacteriol 1998 Mar;180(6):1582-5. PubMed 9515932.
Backbone
  Vector backbone: pTrc99A
  Backbone size w/o insert (bp): 4125
  Vector type: Bacterial Expression
Growth in bacteria
  Bacterial resistance: Ampicillin, 100 μg/mL
  Growth temperature: 37°C
  Growth strain: DH5alpha
  Copy number: High Copy
Gene/Insert
  Gene/Insert name: Ribonuclease inhibitor SaI20
  Species: Streptomyces aureofaciens, Strain R8/26
  Insert size (bp): 312
  Mutation: N terminal threnine changed to alanine
  GenBank ID: AY374310
  Cloning method: Restriction Enzyme; 5′ cloning site NcoI (not destroyed); 3′ cloning site HindIII (not destroyed)
  Sequencing primers: 5′ na
Terms and licenses: Academic/Nonprofit Terms; Industry Terms: Not Available to Industry
Depositor comments: Production plasmid for ribonuclease inhibitor and barstar homolog SaI20 from S. aureofaciens. Vector as for pSaI14. Structural gene from S. aureofaciens strain R8/26. N-terminal threonine of wild type changed to alanine.
How to cite: pSaI20 was a gift from Robert Hartley (Addgene plasmid # 8615 ; http://n2t.net/addgene:8615 ; RRID:Addgene_8615)
